>Addgene plasmid #82112 | pDONR223_EIF4E_WT | addgene full sequence | sequence record 164587 | Addgene NGS Result
CTTTCCTGCGTTATCCCCTGATTCTGTGGATAACCGTATTACCGCCTTTGAGTGAGCTGATACCGCTCGC
CGCAGCCGAACGACCGAGCGCAGCGAGTCAGTGAGCGAGGAAGCGGAAGAGCGCCCAATACGCAAACCGC
CTCTCCCCGCGCGTTGGCCGATTCATTAATGCAGCTGGCACGACAGGTTTCCCGACTGGAAAGCGGGCAG
TGAGCGCAACGCAATTAATACGCGTACCGCTAGCCAGGAAGAGTTTGTAGAAACGCAAAAAGGCCATCCG
TCAGGATGGCCTTCTGCTTAGTTTGATGCCTGGCAGTTTATGGCGGGCGTCCTGCCCGCCACCCTCCGGG
CCGTTGCTTCACAACGTTCAAATCCGCTCCCGGCGGATTTGTCCTACTCAGGAGAGCGTTCACCGACAAA
CAACAGATAAAACGAAAGGCCCAGTCTTCCGACTGAGCCTTTCGTTTTATTTGATGCCTGGCAGTTCCCT
ACTCTCGCGTTAACGCTAGCATGGATGTTTTCCCAGTCACGACGTTGTAAAACGACGGCCAGTCTTAAGC
TCGGGCCCCAAATAATGATTTTATTTTGACTGATAGTGACCTGTTCGTTGCAACAAATTGATGAGCAATG
CTTTTTTATAATGCCAACTTTGTACAAAAAAGTTGGCACC
[651 nt withheld, positions 671-1321]
TAATTGCCAACTTTCTTGTACAAAGTTGGCATTATAAGAAAGCATTGCTTATCAATTTGTTGCAACGAAC
AGGTCACTATCAGTCAAAATAAAATCATTATTTGCCATCCAGCTGATATCCCCTATAGTGAGTCGTATTA
CATGGTCATAGCTGTTTCCTGGCAGCTCTGGCCCGTGTCTCAAAATCTCTGATGTTACATTGCACAAGAT
AAAAATATATCATCATGCCTCCTCTAGACCAGCCAGGACAGAAATGCCTCGACTTCGCTGCTACCCAAGG
TTGCCGGGTGACGCACACCGTGGAAACGGATGAAGGCACGAACCCAGTGGACATAAGCCTGTTCGGTTCG
TAAGCTGTAATGCAAGTAGCGTATGCGCTCACGCAACTGGTCCAGAACCTTGACCGAACGCAGCGGTGGT
AACGGCGCAGTGGCGGTTTTCATGGCTTGTTATGACTGTTTTTTTGGGGTACAGTCTATGCCTCGGGCAT
CCAAGCAGCAAGCGCGTTACGCCGTGGGTCGATGTTTGATGTTATGGAGCAGCAACGATGTTACGCAGCA
GGGCAGTCGCCCTAAAACAAAGTTAAACATTATGAGGGAAGCGGTGATCGCCGAAGTATCGACTCAACTA
TCAGAGGTAGTTGGCGTCATCGAGCGCCATCTCGAACCGACGTTGCTGGCCGTACATTTGTACGGCTCCG
CAGTGGATGGCGGCCTGAAGCCACACAGTGATATTGATTTGCTGGTTACGGTGACCGTAAGGCTTGATGA
AACAACGCGGCGAGCTTTGATCAACGACCTTTTGGAAACTTCGGCTTCCCCTGGAGAGAGCGAGATTCTC
CGCGCTGTAGAAGTCACCATTGTTGTGCACGACGACATCATTCCGTGGCGTTATCCAGCTAAGCGCGAAC
TGCAATTTGGAGAATGGCAGCGCAATGACATTCTTGCAGGTATCTTCGAGCCAGCCACGATCGACATTGA
TCTGGCTATCTTGCTGACAAAAGCAAGAGAACATAGCGTTGCCTTGGTAGGTCCAGCGGCGGAGGAACTC
TTTGATCCGGTTCCTGAACAGGATCTATTTGAGGCGCTAAATGAAACCTTAACGCTATGGAACTCGCCGC
CCGACTGGGCTGGCGATGAGCGAAATGTAGTGCTTACGTTGTCCCGCATTTGGTACAGCGCAGTAACCGG
CAAAATCGCGCCGAAGGATGTCGCTGCCGACTGGGCAATGGAGCGCCTGCCGGCCCAGTATCAGCCCGTC
ATACTTGAAGCTAGACAGGCTTATCTTGGACAAGAAGAAGATCGCTTGGCCTCGCGCGCAGATCAGTTGG
AAGAATTTGTCCACTACGTGAAAGGCGAGATCACCAAGGTAGTCGGCAAATAACCCTCGAGCCACCCATG
ACCAAAATCCCTTAACGTGAGTTACGCGTCGTTCCACTGAGCGTCAGACCCCGTAGAAAAGATCAAAGGA
TCTTCTTGAGATCCTTTTTTTCTGCGCGTAATCTGCTGCTTGCAAACAAAAAAACCACCGCTACCAGCGG
TGGTTTGTTTGCCGGATCAAGAGCTACCAACTCTTTTTCCGAAGGTAACTGGCTTCAGCAGAGCGCAGAT
ACCAAATACTGTTCTTCTAGTGTAGCCGTAGTTAGGCCACCACTTCAAGAACTCTGTAGCACCGCCTACA
TACCTCGCTCTGCTAATCCTGTTACCAGTGGCTGCTGCCAGTGGCGATAAGTCGTGTCTTACCGGGTTGG
ACTCAAGACGATAGTTACCGGATAAGGCGCAGCGGTCGGGCTGAACGGGGGGTTCGTGCACACAGCCCAG
CTTGGAGCGAACGACCTACACCGAACTGAGATACCTACAGCGTGAGCTATGAGAAAGCGCCACGCTTCCC
GAAGGGAGAAAGGCGGACAGGTATCCGGTAAGCGGCAGGGTCGGAACAGGAGAGCGCACGAGGGAGCTTC
CAGGGGGAAACGCCTGGTATCTTTATAGTCCTGTCGGGTTTCGCCACCTCTGACTTGAGCGTCGATTTTT
GTGATGCTCGTCAGGGGGGCGGAGCCTATGGAAAAACGCCAGCAACGCGGCCTTTTTACGGTTCCTGGCC
TTTTGCTGGCCTTTTGCTCACATGTT
Features (pLannotate 1.2.2; 12 found; start..end, strand, type, name):
    121..213     +  CDS            lacI (fragment): lac repressor; lacI; The lac repressor binds to the lac operator to inhibit transcription in E. coli. This inhibition can be relieved by adding lactose or isopropyl-β-D-thiogalactopyranoside (IPTG).
    268..295     -  terminator     rrnB T2 terminator: transcription terminator T2 from the E. coli rrnB gene
    427..470     +  terminator     rrnB T1 terminator: Escherichia coli rrnB; transcription terminator T1 from the E. coli rrnB gene
    517..553     -  CDS            lacZα (fragment): LacZα fragment of β-galactosidase; lacZ fragment
    570..665     +  protein_bind   attL3: mutant version of attL; recombination site for the Gateway® LR reaction LR Clonase™
    671..1321    +  CDS            EIF4E (sequence withheld): IF4E_HUMAN - Also known as EIF4EL1, EIF4F. Experimental evidence at protein level: Swiss-Prot protein existence level 1. Recognizes and binds the 7-methylguanosine-containing mRNA cap during an early step in the initiation of protein synthesis and facilitates ribosome binding by inducing the unwinding of the mRNAs secondary structures (PubMed:16271312, PubMed:22578813). In addition to its role in translation initiation, also acts as a regulator of translation and stability in the cytoplasm (PubMed:24335285). Component of the CYFIP1-EIF4E-FMR1 complex which binds to the mRNA cap and mediates tr
   1329..1424    -  protein_bind   attL3: mutant version of attL; recombination site for the Gateway® LR reaction LR Clonase™
   1443..1461    -  promoter       T7 promoter: promoter for bacteriophage T7 RNA polymerase
   1651..1674    +  promoter       Pc promoter (fragment): intI1 (promoter lies within the coding sequence); class 1 integron promoter
   1850..1906    +  CDS            GmR (fragment): gentamycin acetyltransferase; aacC1; confers resistance to gentamycin
   1913..2704    +  CDS            SmR: aminoglycoside adenylyltransferase (Murphy, 1985); aadA; confers resistance to spectinomycin and streptomycin
   2797..3385    +  rep_origin     ori: high-copy-number ColE1/pMB1/pBR322/pUC origin of replication
