[The description below was written by a language model from this plasmid's Addgene catalogue record and pLannotate feature annotations shown in this document.]
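Description:
pDONR223_EIF4E_WT is a Gateway entry clone built on the Invitrogen pDONR223 backbone, carrying the wild-type human EIF4E open reading frame (reference transcript NM_001968.4). It belongs to the Target Accelerator Plasmid Collection, a set of cancer-relevant wild-type and variant ORFs assembled for systematic functional testing. The sequenced plasmid is about 3.4 kb. It replicates in E. coli from a high-copy ColE1/pUC-type origin and is selected with spectinomycin through the aadA (SmR) aminoglycoside adenylyltransferase gene. The annotation places a fragment of a class 1 integron Pc promoter and a short gentamicin-resistance gene remnant upstream of aadA.

The EIF4E coding sequence encodes the mRNA cap-binding translation initiation factor. It sits between two attL-type Gateway recombination sites in opposite orientations. The annotation software labels both as attL3, a mutant attL. These sites allow LR Clonase-mediated transfer of the ORF into any compatible destination vector. The clone is in the "closed" configuration, meaning a stop codon immediately follows the insert, so it yields native C-terminal protein and cannot be read through into C-terminal tags supplied by a destination vector.

The record lists no promoter for the insert, consistent with its role as a shuttle rather than an expression plasmid. The T7 promoter lies beyond the downstream att site and points back toward the insert in antisense orientation. The rrnB T1 and T2 terminators upstream of the cassette insulate it from read-through transcription, and small lacI and lacZα fragments are backbone remnants. Typical use is as the wild-type reference source for generating EIF4E expression constructs, for comparison with mutant alleles in functional or morphological profiling assays.
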