Addgene plasmid #82112: pDONR223_EIF4E_WT
Purpose: Gateway Donor vector containing EIF4E , part of the Target Accelerator Plasmid Collection.
Depositing lab: Jesse Boehm & William Hahn & David Root. Depositing organization: Broad Institute. Publication: Systematic Functional Interrogation of Rare Cancer Variants Identifies Oncogenic Alleles. Kim E, Ilic N, Shrestha Y, Zou L, Kamburov A, Zhu C, Yang X, Lubonja R, Tran N, Nguyen C, Lawrence MS, Piccioni F, Bagul M, Doench JG, Chouinard CR, Wu X, Hogstrom L, Natoli T, Tamayo P, Horn H, Corsello SM, Lage K, Root DE, Subramanian A, Golub TR, Getz G, Boehm JS, Hahn WC. Cancer Discov. 2016 Jul;6(7):714-26. doi: 10.1158/2159-8290.CD-16-0160. Epub 2016 May 4. PubMed 27147599.
Backbone
  Vector backbone: pDONR223
  Backbone manufacturer: Invitrogen
  Backbone size w/o insert (bp): 2790
  Vector type: Gateway Entry vector
Growth in bacteria
  Bacterial resistance: Spectinomycin, 50 μg/mL
  Growth temperature: 37°C
  Growth strain: DH5alpha
  Copy number: High Copy
Gene/Insert
  Gene/Insert name: EIF4E (alt name: NM_001968.4)
  Species: H. sapiens (human)
  Mutation: WT
  Entrez Gene: EIF4E (a.k.a. AUTS19, CBP, EIF4E1, EIF4EL1, EIF4F, eIF-4E)
  Promoter: None
  Cloning method: Gateway Cloning
  Sequencing primers: 5′ M13pUC-fwd; 3′ M13-Rev
Terms and licenses: Academic/Nonprofit Terms; Industry Terms: Not Available to Industry
Depositor comments: Closed state: stop codon immediately follows insert Supporting reference: Systematic morphological profiling of human gene and allele function via Cell Painting. Rohban MH, et al. Elife. 2017, Mar 18;6. pii: e24060. PubMed PMID 28315521
How to cite: pDONR223_EIF4E_WT was a gift from Jesse Boehm & William Hahn & David Root (Addgene plasmid # 82112 ; http://n2t.net/addgene:82112 ; RRID:Addgene_82112)
