>Addgene plasmid #82112 | pDONR223_EIF4E_WT | depositor partial sequence | sequence record 155483 | Insert sequence
[651 nt withheld, positions 1-651]
